>Addgene plasmid #90588 | CDC25B B3.2 gRNA | addgene full sequence | sequence record 183304 | Addgene NGS Result
CGCAAACCGCCTCTCCCCGCGCGTTGGCCGATTCATTAATGCAGCTGGCACGACAGGTTTCCCGACTGGA
AAGCGGGCAGTGAGCGCAACGCAATTAATGTGAGTTAGCTCACTCATTAGGCACCCCAGGCTTTACACTT
TATGCTTCCGGCTCGTATGTTGTGTGGAATTGTGAGCGGATAACAATTTCACACAGGAAACAGCTATGAC
CATGATTACGCCAAGCGCGCAATTAACCCTCACTAAAGGGAACAAAAGCTGGAGCTGCAAGCTTAATGTA
GTCTTATGCAATACTCTTGTAGTCTTGCAACATGGTAACGATGAGTTAGCAACATGCCTTACAAGGAGAG
AAAAAGCACCGTGCATGCCGATTGGTGGAAGTAAGGTGGTACGATCGTGCCTTATTAGGAAGGCAACAGA
CGGGTCTGACATGGATTGGACGAACCACTGAATTGCCGCATTGCAGAGATATTGTATTTAAGTGCCTAGC
TCGATACATAAACGGGTCTCTCTGGTTAGACCAGATCTGAGCCTGGGAGCTCTCTGGCTAACTAGGGAAC
CCACTGCTTAAGCCTCAATAAAGCTTGCCTTGAGTGCTTCAAGTAGTGTGTGCCCGTCTGTTGTGTGACT
CTGGTAACTAGAGATCCCTCAGACCCTTTTAGTCAGTGTGGAAAATCTCTAGCAGTGGCGCCCGAACAGG
GACTTGAAAGCGAAAGGGAAACCAGAGGAGCTCTCTCGACGCAGGACTCGGCTTGCTGAAGCGCGCACGG
CAAGAGGCGAGGGGCGGCGACTGGTGAGTACGCCAAAAATTTTGACTAGCGGAGGCTAGAAGGAGAGAGA
TGGGTGCGAGAGCGTCAGTATTAAGCGGGGGAGAATTAGATCGCGATGGGAAAAAATTCGGTTAAGGCCA
GGGGGAAAGAAAAAATATAAATTAAAACATATAGTATGGGCAAGCAGGGAGCTAGAACGATTCGCAGTTA
ATCCTGGCCTGTTAGAAACATCAGAAGGCTGTAGACAAATACTGGGACAGCTACAACCATCCCTTCAGAC
AGGATCAGAAGAACTTAGATCATTATATAATACAGTAGCAACCCTCTATTGTGTGCATCAAAGGATAGAG
ATAAAAGACACCAAGGAAGCTTTAGACAAGATAGAGGAAGAGCAAAACAAAAGTAAGACCACCGCACAGC
AAGCGGCCGCTGATCTTCAGACCTGGAGGAGGAGATATGAGGGACAATTGGAGAAGTGAATTATATAAAT
ATAAAGTAGTAAAAATTGAACCATTAGGAGTAGCACCCACCAAGGCAAAGAGAAGAGTGGTGCAGAGAGA
AAAAAGAGCAGTGGGAATAGGAGCTTTGTTCCTTGGGTTCTTGGGAGCAGCAGGAAGCACTATGGGCGCA
GCGTCAATGACGCTGACGGTACAGGCCAGACAATTATTGTCTGGTATAGTGCAGCAGCAGAACAATTTGC
TGAGGGCTATTGAGGCGCAACAGCATCTGTTGCAACTCACAGTCTGGGGCATCAAGCAGCTCCAGGCAAG
AATCCTGGCTGTGGAAAGATACCTAAAGGATCAACAGCTCCTGGGGATTTGGGGTTGCTCTGGAAAACTC
ATTTGCACCACTGCTGTGCCTTGGAATGCTAGTTGGAGTAATAAATCTCTGGAACAGATTTGGAATCACA
CGACCTGGATGGAGTGGGACAGAGAAATTAACAATTACACAAGCTTAATACACTCCTTAATTGAAGAATC
GCAAAACCAGCAAGAAAAGAATGAACAAGAATTATTGGAATTAGATAAATGGGCAAGTTTGTGGAATTGG
TTTAACATAACAAATTGGCTGTGGTATATAAAATTATTCATAATGATAGTAGGAGGCTTGGTAGGTTTAA
GAATAGTTTTTGCTGTACTTTCTATAGTGAATAGAGTTAGGCAGGGATATTCACCATTATCGTTTCAGAC
CCACCTCCCAACCCCGAGGGGACCCAGAGAGGGCCTATTTCCCATGATTCCTTCATATTTGCATATACGA
TACAAGGCTGTTAGAGAGATAATTAGAATTAATTTGACTGTAAACACAAAGATATTAGTACAAAATACGT
GACGTAGAAAGTAATAATTTCTTGGGTAGTTTGCAGTTTTAAAATTATGTTTTAAAATGGACTATCATAT
GCTTACCGTAACTTGAAAGTATTTCGATTTCTTGGCTTTATATATCTTGTGGAAAGGACGAAACACCGCG
GCGAGGTCGTGCATGGTCGTTTAAGAGCTATGCTGGAAACAGCATAGCAAGTTTAAATAAGGCTAGTCCG
TTATCAACTTGAAAAAGTGGCACCGAGTCGGTGCTTTTTTTGAATTCTAGATCTTGAGACAAATGGCAGT
ATTCATCCACAATTTTAAAAGAAAAGGGGGGATTGGGGGGTACAGTGCAGGGGAAAGAATAGTAGACATA
ATAGCAACAGACATACAAACTAAAGAATTACAAAAACAAATTACAAAAATTCAAAATTTTCGGGTTTATT
ACAGGGACAGCAGAGATCCACTTTGGCGCCGGCTCGAGTGGCTCCGGTGCCCGTCAGTGGGCAGAGCGCA
CATCGCCCACAGTCCCCGAGAAGTTGGGGGGAGGGGTCGGCAATTGAACCGGTGCCTAGAGAAGGTGGCG
CGGGGTAAACTGGGAAAGTGATGTCGTGTACTGGCTCCGCCTTTTTCCCGAGGGTGGGGGAGAACCGTAT
ATAAGTGCAGTAGTCGCCGTGAACGTTCTTTTTCGCAACGGGTTTGCCGCCAGAACACAGGTGTCGTGAC
GCGGGATCCGCCACCATGACCGAGTACAAGCCCACGGTGCGCCTCGCCACCCGCGACGACGTCCCCAGGG
CCGTACGCACCCTCGCCGCCGCGTTCGCCGACTACCCCGCCACGCGCCACACCGTCGATCCGGACCGCCA
CATCGAGCGGGTCACCGAGCTGCAAGAACTCTTCCTCACGCGCGTCGGGCTCGACATCGGCAAGGTGTGG
GTCGCGGACGACGGCGCCGCGGTGGCGGTCTGGACCACGCCGGAGAGCGTCGAAGCGGGGGCGGTGTTCG
CCGAGATCGGCCCGCGCATGGCCGAGTTGAGCGGTTCCCGGCTGGCCGCGCAGCAACAGATGGAAGGCCT
CCTGGCGCCGCACCGGCCCAAGGAGCCCGCGTGGTTCCTGGCCACCGTCGGAGTCTCGCCCGACCACCAG
GGCAAGGGTCTGGGCAGCGCCGTCGTGCTCCCCGGAGTGGAGGCGGCCGAGCGCGCCGGGGTGCCCGCCT
TCCTGGAGACCTCCGCGCCCCGCAACCTCCCCTTCTACGAGCGGCTCGGCTTCACCGTCACCGCCGACGT
CGAGGTGCCCGAAGGACCGCGCACCTGGTGCATGACCCGCAAGCCCGGTGCCTGAACGCGTTAAGTCGAC
AATCAACCTCTGGATTACAAAATTTGTGAAAGATTGACTGGTATTCTTAACTATGTTGCTCCTTTTACGC
TATGTGGATACGCTGCTTTAATGCCTTTGTATCATGCTATTGCTTCCCGTATGGCTTTCATTTTCTCCTC
CTTGTATAAATCCTGGTTGCTGTCTCTTTATGAGGAGTTGTGGCCCGTTGTCAGGCAACGTGGCGTGGTG
TGCACTGTGTTTGCTGACGCAACCCCCACTGGTTGGGGCATTGCCACCACCTGTCAGCTCCTTTCCGGGA
CTTTCGCTTTCCCCCTCCCTATTGCCACGGCGGAACTCATCGCCGCCTGCCTTGCCCGCTGCTGGACAGG
GGCTCGGCTGTTGGGCACTGACAATTCCGTGGTGTTGTCGGGGAAATCATCGTCCTTTCCTTGGCTGCTC
GCCTGTGTTGCCACCTGGATTCTGCGCGGGACGTCCTTCTGCTACGTCCCTTCGGCCCTCAATCCAGCGG
ACCTTCCTTCCCGCGGCCTGCTGCCGGCTCTGCGGCCTCTTCCGCGTCTTCGCCTTCGCCCTCAGACGAG
TCGGATCTCCCTTTGGGCCGCCTCCCCGCGTCGACTTTAAGACCAATGACTTACAAGGCAGCTGTAGATC
TTAGCCACTTTTTAAAAGAAAAGGGGGGACTGGAAGGGCTAATTCACTCCCAACGAAGACAAGATCTGCT
TTTTGCTTGTACTGGGTCTCTCTGGTTAGACCAGATCTGAGCCTGGGAGCTCTCTGGCTAACTAGGGAAC
CCACTGCTTAAGCCTCAATAAAGCTTGCCTTGAGTGCTTCAAGTAGTGTGTGCCCGTCTGTTGTGTGACT
CTGGTAACTAGAGATCCCTCAGACCCTTTTAGTCAGTGTGGAAAATCTCTAGCAGTACGTATAGTAGTTC
ATGTCATCTTATTATTCAGTATTTATAACTTGCAAAGAAATGAATATCAGAGAGTGAGAGGAACTTGTTT
ATTGCAGCTTATAATGGTTACAAATAAAGCAATAGCATCACAAATTTCACAAATAAAGCATTTTTTTCAC
TGCATTCTAGTTGTGGTTTGTCCAAACTCATCAATGTATCTTATCATGTCTGGCTCTAGCTATCCCGCCC
CTAACTCCGCCCATCCCGCCCCTAACTCCGCCCAGTTCCGCCCATTCTCCGCCCCATGGCTGACTAATTT
TTTTTATTTATGCAGAGGCCGAGGCCGCCTCGGCCTCTGAGCTATTCCAGAAGTAGTGAGGAGGCTTTTT
TGGAGGCCTAGGGACGTACCCAATTCGCCCTATAGTGAGTCGTATTACGCGCGCTCACTGGCCGTCGTTT
TACAACGTCGTGACTGGGAAAACCCTGGCGTTACCCAACTTAATCGCCTTGCAGCACATCCCCCTTTCGC
CAGCTGGCGTAATAGCGAAGAGGCCCGCACCGATCGCCCTTCCCAACAGTTGCGCAGCCTGAATGGCGAA
TGGG
[124 nt withheld, positions 4905-5028]
C
[91 nt withheld, positions 5030-5120]
A
[49 nt withheld, positions 5122-5170]
CCTTTGACGTTGGAGTCCACGTTCTTT
[37 nt withheld, positions 5198-5234]
ACCCTATCTCGGTCTATTCTTTTGATTTATAAGGGATTTTGCCGATTTCGGCCTATTGGTTAAAAAATGA
GCTGATTTAACAAAAATTTAACGCGAATTTTAACAAAATATTAACGCTTACAATTTAGGTGGCACTTTTC
GGGGAAATGTGCGCGGAACCCCTATTTGTTTATTTTTCTAAATACATTCAAATATGTATCCGCTCATGAG
ACAATAACCCTGATAAATGCTTCAATAATATTGAAAAAGGAAGAGTATGAGTATTCAACATTTCCGTGTC
GCCCTTATTCCCTTTTTTGCGGCATTTTGCCTTCCTGTTTTTGCTCACCCAGAAACGCTGGTGAAAGTAA
AAGATGCTGAAGATCAGTTGGGTGCACGAGTGGGTTACATCGAACTGGATCTCAACAGCGGTAAGATCCT
TGAGAGTTTTCGCCCCGAAGAACGTTTTCCAATGATGAGCACTTTTAAAGTTCTGCTATGTGGCGCGGTA
TTATCCCGTATTGACGCCGGGCAAGAGCAACTCGGTCGCCGCATACACTATTCTCAGAATGACTTGGTTG
AGTACTCACCAGTCACAGAAAAGCATCTTACGGATGGCATGACAGTAAGAGAATTATGCAGTGCTGCCAT
AACCATGAGTGATAACACTGCGGCCAACTTACTTCTGACAACGATCGGAGGACCGAAGGAGCTAACCGCT
TTTTTGCACAACATGGGGGATCATGTAACTCGCCTTGATCGTTGGGAACCGGAGCTGAATGAAGCCATAC
CAAACGACGAGCGTGACACCACGATGCCTGTAGCAATGGCAACAACGTTGCGCAAACTATTAACTGGCGA
ACTACTTACTCTAGCTTCCCGGCAACAATTAATAGACTGGATGGAGGCGGATAAAGTTGCAGGACCACTT
CTGCGCTCGGCCCTTCCGGCTGGCTGGTTTATTGCTGATAAATCTGGAGCCGGTGAGCGTGGGTCTCGCG
GTATCATTGCAGCACTGGGGCCAGATGGTAAGCCCTCCCGTATCGTAGTTATCTACACGACGGGGAGTCA
GGCAACTATGGATGAACGAAATAGACAGATCGCTGAGATAGGTGCCTCACTGATTAAGCATTGGTAACTG
TCAGACCAAGTTTACTCATATATACTTTAGATTGATTTAAAACTTCATTTTTAATTTAAAAGGATCTAGG
TGAAGATCCTTTTTGATAATCTCATGACCAAAATCCCTTAACGTGAGTTTTCGTTCCACTGAGCGTCAGA
CCCCGTAGAAAAGATCAAAGGATCTTCTTGAGATCCTTTTTTTCTGCGCGTAATCTGCTGCTTGCAAACA
AAAAAACCACCGCTACCAGCGGTGGTTTGTTTGCCGGATCAAGAGCTACCAACTCTTTTTCCGAAGGTAA
CTGGCTTCAGCAGAGCGCAGATACCAAATACTGTTCTTCTAGTGTAGCCGTAGTTAGGCCACCACTTCAA
GAACTCTGTAGCACCGCCTACATACCTCGCTCTGCTAATCCTGTTACCAGTGGCTGCTGCCAGTGGCGAT
AAGTCGTGTCTTACCGGGTTGGACTCAAGACGATAGTTACCGGATAAGGCGCAGCGGTCGGGCTGAACGG
GGGGTTCGTGCACACAGCCCAGCTTGGAGCGAACGACCTACACCGAACTGAGATACCTACAGCGTGAGCT
ATGAGAAAGCGCCACGCTTCCCGAAGGGAGAAAGGCGGACAGGTATCCGGTAAGCGGCAGGGTCGGAACA
GGAGAGCGCACGAGGGAGCTTCCAGGGGGAAACGCCTGGTATCTTTATAGTCCTGTCGGGTTTCGCCACC
TCTGACTTGAGCGTCGATTTTTGTGATGCTCGTCAGGGGGGCGGAGCCTATGGAAAAACGCCAGCAACGC
GGCCTTTTTACGGTTCCTGGCCTTTTGCTGGCCTTTTGCTCACATGTTCTTTCCTGCGTTATCCCCTGAT
TCTGTGGATAACCGTATTACCGCCTTTGAGTGAGCTGATACCGCTCGCCGCAGCCGAACGACCGAGCGCA
GCGAGTCAGTGAGCGAGGAAGCGGAAGAGCGCCCAATA
Features (pLannotate 1.2.2; 27 found; start..end, strand, type, name):
     96..117     +  protein_bind   CAP binding site: CAP binding activates transcription in the presence of cAMP. E. coli catabolite activator protein
    132..162     +  promoter       lac promoter: promoter for the E. coli lac operon
    170..186     +  protein_bind   lac operator: The lac repressor binds to the lac operator to inhibit transcription in E. coli. This inhibition can be relieved by adding lactose or isopropyl-β-D-thiogalactopyranoside (IPTG). lac repressor encoded by lacI
    231..249     +  promoter       T3 promoter: promoter for bacteriophage T3 RNA polymerase
    277..503     +  promoter       RSV promoter: Rous sarcoma virus enhancer/promoter
    504..684     +  LTR            5' LTR (truncated): truncated 5' long terminal repeat (LTR) from HIV-1
    731..856     +  misc_feature   HIV-1 Ψ: packaging signal of human immunodeficiency virus type 1
    840..1203    +  CDS            HIV-1 gag (fragment): gag protein from human immunodeficiency virus 1; gag
   1349..1582    +  misc_feature   RRE: The Rev response element (RRE) of HIV-1 allows for Rev-dependent mRNA export from the nucleus to the cytoplasm.
   1959..1985    +  CDS            Rev (fragment): human immunodeficiency virus 1 (HIV-1) Rev protein; rev; enhances nuclear export of unspliced and incompletely spliced viral mRNAs
   1989..2229    +  promoter       U6 promoter: RNA polymerase III promoter for human U6 snRNA
   2277..2344    +  misc_RNA       tracrRNA (fragment): trans-activating CRISPR RNA for the Streptococcus pyogenes CRISPR/Cas9 system
   2393..2510    +  misc_feature   cPPT/CTS: central polypurine tract and central termination sequence of HIV-1
   2579..2790    +  promoter       EF-1α core promoter: core promoter for human elongation factor EF-1α
   2816..3415    +  CDS            PuroR (fragment): puromycin N-acetyltransferase; pac from Streptomyces; confers resistance to puromycin
   3431..4019    +  misc_feature   WPRE: woodchuck hepatitis virus posttranscriptional regulatory element
   4070..4089    +  misc_feature   cPPT/CTS (fragment): central polypurine tract and central termination sequence of HIV-1
   4091..4324    +  LTR            3' LTR (ΔU3): self-inactivating 3' long terminal repeat (LTR) from HIV-1
   4402..4523    +  polyA_signal   SV40 poly(A) signal: SV40 polyadenylation signal
   4563..4698    +  rep_origin     SV40 ori: SV40 origin of replication
   4719..4737    -  promoter       T7 promoter: promoter for bacteriophage T7 RNA polymerase
   4745..4900    +  CDS            lacZα (fragment): LacZα fragment of β-galactosidase; lacZ fragment
   4905..5333    +  rep_origin     f1 ori (sequence partly withheld): f1 bacteriophage origin of replication; arrow indicates direction of (+) strand synthesis
   5386..5490    +  promoter       AmpR promoter: bla
   5491..6351    +  CDS            AmpR: β-lactamase; bla; confers resistance to ampicillin, carbenicillin, and related antibiotics
   6522..7110    +  rep_origin     ori: high-copy-number ColE1/pMB1/pBR322/pUC origin of replication
   7293..83      +  CDS            lacI (fragment) (across the origin): lac repressor; lacI; The lac repressor binds to the lac operator to inhibit transcription in E. coli. This inhibition can be relieved by adding lactose or isopropyl-β-D-thiogalactopyranoside (IPTG).
