[The description below was written by a language model from this plasmid's Addgene catalogue record and pLannotate feature annotations shown in this document.]
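Description:
CDC25B B3.2 gRNA is a third-generation lentiviral CRISPR guide plasmid built on the pLenti-sgRNA backbone and designed to target human CDC25B. It is propagated in E. coli through a high-copy ColE1/pUC-type origin with ampicillin selection (AmpR/β-lactamase), and it also carries an f1 origin and remnants of a lac/lacZα cloning region with flanking T3 and T7 promoters. The catalogue lists the empty backbone as 9,151 bp, whereas the sequenced plasmid is 7,302 nt. A likely explanation is that a stuffer fragment was lost when the guide oligonucleotides were cloned between two BsmBI sites, both of which were destroyed, but the record does not explain the difference.

The viral cassette begins with an RSV promoter fused to a truncated HIV-1 5' LTR, an arrangement that allows Tat-independent transcription of the genomic RNA in packaging cells. This is followed by the Ψ packaging signal with a partial gag sequence and the Rev response element. The cassette ends in a self-inactivating ΔU3 3' LTR, so packaging functions must be supplied in trans. Within the transfer region, a human U6 RNA polymerase III promoter drives the CDC25B-specific spacer fused to the S. pyogenes guide scaffold, which is annotated as a tracrRNA fragment. After a cPPT/CTS element, an EF-1α core promoter drives puromycin N-acetyltransferase, followed by a WPRE to enhance expression, allowing puromycin selection of transduced cells. An SV40 poly(A) signal and SV40 origin lie outside the 3' LTR.

No Cas9 is encoded, so the nuclease must be provided separately in the target cells. The plasmid belongs to a guide series used for large-scale cell-cycle gene knockouts in human cell lines.
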