Addgene plasmid #90588: CDC25B B3.2 gRNA
Purpose: 3rd generation lentiviral gRNA plasmid targeting human CDC25B
Depositing lab: Iain Cheeseman. Depositing organization: Whitehead Institute for Biomedical Research. Publication: Large-Scale Analysis of CRISPR/Cas9 Cell-Cycle Knockouts Reveals the Diversity of p53-Dependent Responses to Cell-Cycle Defects. McKinley KL, Cheeseman IM. Dev Cell. 2017 Feb 27;40(4):405-420.e2. doi: 10.1016/j.devcel.2017.01.012. Epub 2017 Feb 16. PubMed 28216383.
Backbone
  Vector backbone: pLenti-sgRNA
  Backbone manufacturer: Eric Lander & David Sabatini labs (Addgene plasmid #71409)
  Backbone size w/o insert (bp): 9151
  Vector type: Lentiviral, CRISPR
  Selectable markers: Puromycin
Growth in bacteria
  Bacterial resistance: Ampicillin, 100 μg/mL
  Growth temperature: 37°C
  Growth strain: NEB Stable
  Copy number: Unknown
Gene/Insert
  Gene/Insert name: CDC25B (Guide Designation B3.2) (alt name: pKMKO series)
  gRNA/shRNA sequence: CACCgCGGCGAGGTCGTGCATGGTC
  Species: H. sapiens (human)
  Promoter: U6
  Cloning method: Restriction Enzyme; 5′ cloning site BsmBI (destroyed during cloning); 3′ cloning site BsmBI (destroyed during cloning)
  Sequencing primers: 5′ hU6-F (5'-GAGGGCCTATTTCCCATGATT-3'); 3′ EF1a-R (5'-CACGGCGACTACTGCACTTA-3')
Terms and licenses: Academic/Nonprofit Terms; Industry Terms: Not Available to Industry
Depositor comments: Please note that gRNA target sequence listed is not strictly the 20nt spacer sequence, but also contains the 5' BsmBI overhang. For more information about knockout human cell lines generated using this plasmid, please see http://cellcycleknockouts.wi.mit.edu/ .
How to cite: CDC25B B3.2 gRNA was a gift from Iain Cheeseman (Addgene plasmid # 90588 ; http://n2t.net/addgene:90588 ; RRID:Addgene_90588)
